Addgene plasmid #80200: non-targeting control gRNA (BRDN0001162341)
Purpose: 3rd generation lentiviral gRNA plasmid, non-targeting control gRNA
Depositing lab: John Doench & David Root. Depositing organization: Broad Institute. Publication: Optimized sgRNA design to maximize activity and minimize off-target effects of CRISPR-Cas9. Doench JG, Fusi N, Sullender M, Hegde M, Vaimberg EW, Donovan KF, Smith I, Tothova Z, Wilen C, Orchard R, Virgin HW, Listgarten J, Root DE. Nat Biotechnol. 2016 Jan 18. doi: 10.1038/nbt.3437. PubMed 26780180.
Backbone
  Vector backbone: lentiGuide-Puro
  Backbone manufacturer: Zhang Lab (Addgene plasmid # 52963)
  Vector type: Mammalian Expression, Lentiviral, CRISPR
  Selectable markers: Puromycin
Growth in bacteria
  Bacterial resistance: Ampicillin, 100 μg/mL
  Growth temperature: 37°C
  Growth strain: DH5alpha
  Copy number: High Copy
Gene/Insert
  Gene/Insert name: Non-targeting control gRNA
  gRNA/shRNA sequence: GGTATTCCGAAGTCCTCCGC
  Species: H. sapiens (human)
  Promoter: hU6
  Cloning method: Unknown
  Sequencing primers: 5′ U6-F; 3′ pS2-R
Terms and licenses: Academic/Nonprofit Terms; Industry Terms: Not Available to Industry
How to cite: non-targeting control gRNA (BRDN0001162341) was a gift from John Doench & David Root (Addgene plasmid # 80200 ; http://n2t.net/addgene:80200 ; RRID:Addgene_80200)
