[The description below was written by a language model from this plasmid's Addgene catalogue record and pLannotate feature annotations shown in this document.]
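Description:
Non-targeting control gRNA (BRDN0001162341) is a third-generation lentiviral guide RNA plasmid built on the lentiGuide-Puro backbone, intended for mammalian CRISPR experiments. It is maintained in E. coli through a high-copy ColE1/pUC-type origin with ampicillin selection (AmpR), and the backbone also carries an f1 origin, an SV40 origin and poly(A) signal, and remnants of lac and phage-promoter cloning elements that play no role in its function.

The lentiviral transfer cassette begins with an RSV promoter fused to a truncated HIV-1 5' LTR, which drives genomic RNA production in packaging cells independently of Tat. This is followed by the Ψ packaging signal with a partial gag sequence, the Rev response element for Rev-dependent nuclear export, and a cPPT/CTS that aids nuclear import of the reverse-transcribed genome. Within this frame, a human U6 RNA polymerase III promoter transcribes a guide consisting of the control spacer joined to the Streptococcus pyogenes Cas9 gRNA scaffold. Downstream, the EF-1α core promoter with its intron A expresses puromycin N-acetyltransferase so that transduced cells can be selected with puromycin, and a WPRE enhances transcript expression. The cassette ends in a ΔU3 self-inactivating 3' LTR, which disables LTR promoter activity after integration.

No Cas9 coding sequence is annotated, so the nuclease must be supplied separately, for example by a Cas9-expressing cell line. The spacer is described as non-targeting, with human listed as the species. This makes the construct a negative control for comparison with gene-targeting guides in knockout or screening experiments, controlling for the effects of transduction, selection and guide expression.
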