Features (pLannotate 1.2.2; 29 found; start..end, strand, type, name):
     14..80      +  CDS            small t antigen (fragment): SV40 (simian virus 40) small t antigen
    106..317     +  promoter       EF-1α core promoter: core promoter for human elongation factor EF-1α
    318..1256    +  intron         EF-1α intron A: intron upstream of the start codon of human EF-1α
   1278..1877    +  CDS            PuroR (fragment): puromycin N-acetyltransferase; pac from Streptomyces; confers resistance to puromycin
   1893..2481    +  misc_feature   WPRE: woodchuck hepatitis virus posttranscriptional regulatory element
   2532..2551    +  misc_feature   cPPT/CTS (fragment): central polypurine tract and central termination sequence of HIV-1
   2553..2786    +  LTR            3' LTR (ΔU3): self-inactivating 3' long terminal repeat (LTR) from HIV-1
   2864..2985    +  polyA_signal   SV40 poly(A) signal: SV40 polyadenylation signal
   3025..3160    +  rep_origin     SV40 ori: SV40 origin of replication
   3181..3199    -  promoter       T7 promoter: promoter for bacteriophage T7 RNA polymerase
   3207..3362    +  CDS            lacZα (fragment): LacZα fragment of β-galactosidase; lacZ fragment
   3367..3795    +  rep_origin     f1 ori (sequence partly withheld): f1 bacteriophage origin of replication; arrow indicates direction of (+) strand synthesis
   3848..3952    +  promoter       AmpR promoter: bla
   3953..4813    +  CDS            AmpR: β-lactamase; bla; confers resistance to ampicillin, carbenicillin, and related antibiotics
   4984..5572    +  rep_origin     ori: high-copy-number ColE1/pMB1/pBR322/pUC origin of replication
   5755..5847    +  CDS            lacI (fragment): lac repressor; lacI; The lac repressor binds to the lac operator to inhibit transcription in E. coli. This inhibition can be relieved by adding lactose or isopropyl-β-D-thiogalactopyranoside (IPTG).
   5860..5881    +  protein_bind   CAP binding site: CAP binding activates transcription in the presence of cAMP. E. coli catabolite activator protein
   5896..5926    +  promoter       lac promoter: promoter for the E. coli lac operon
   5934..5950    +  protein_bind   lac operator: The lac repressor binds to the lac operator to inhibit transcription in E. coli. This inhibition can be relieved by adding lactose or isopropyl-β-D-thiogalactopyranoside (IPTG). lac repressor encoded by lacI
   5995..6013    +  promoter       T3 promoter: promoter for bacteriophage T3 RNA polymerase
   6041..6267    +  promoter       RSV promoter: Rous sarcoma virus enhancer/promoter
   6268..6448    +  LTR            5' LTR (truncated): truncated 5' long terminal repeat (LTR) from HIV-1
   6495..6620    +  misc_feature   HIV-1 Ψ: packaging signal of human immunodeficiency virus type 1
   6604..6967    +  CDS            HIV-1 gag (fragment): gag protein from human immunodeficiency virus 1; gag
   7113..7346    +  misc_feature   RRE: The Rev response element (RRE) of HIV-1 allows for Rev-dependent mRNA export from the nucleus to the cytoplasm.
   7723..7749    +  CDS            Rev (fragment): human immunodeficiency virus 1 (HIV-1) Rev protein; rev; enhances nuclear export of unspliced and incompletely spliced viral mRNAs
   7753..7993    +  promoter       U6 promoter: RNA polymerase III promoter for human U6 snRNA
   8023..8098    +  misc_RNA       gRNA scaffold: guide RNA scaffold for the Streptococcus pyogenes CRISPR/Cas9 system
   8154..8271    +  misc_feature   cPPT/CTS: central polypurine tract and central termination sequence of HIV-1
>Addgene plasmid #80200 | non-targeting control gRNA (BRDN0001162341) | depositor full sequence | sequence record 150878 | Full Sequence
CCCGGGTGCAAAGATGGATAAAGTTTTAAACAGAGAGGAATCTTTGCAGCTAATGGACCTTCTAGGTCTT
GAAAGGAGTGGGAATTGGCTCCGGTGCCCGTCAGTGGGCAGAGCGCACATCGCCCACAGTCCCCGAGAAG
TTGGGGGGAGGGGTCGGCAATTGATCCGGTGCCTAGAGAAGGTGGCGCGGGGTAAACTGGGAAAGTGATG
TCGTGTACTGGCTCCGCCTTTTTCCCGAGGGTGGGGGAGAACCGTATATAAGTGCAGTAGTCGCCGTGAA
CGTTCTTTTTCGCAACGGGTTTGCCGCCAGAACACAGGTAAGTGCCGTGTGTGGTTCCCGCGGGCCTGGC
CTCTTTACGGGTTATGGCCCTTGCGTGCCTTGAATTACTTCCACCTGGCTGCAGTACGTGATTCTTGATC
CCGAGCTTCGGGTTGGAAGTGGGTGGGAGAGTTCGAGGCCTTGCGCTTAAGGAGCCCCTTCGCCTCGTGC
TTGAGTTGAGGCCTGGCCTGGGCGCTGGGGCCGCCGCGTGCGAATCTGGTGGCACCTTCGCGCCTGTCTC
GCTGCTTTCGATAAGTCTCTAGCCATTTAAAATTTTTGATGACCTGCTGCGACGCTTTTTTTCTGGCAAG
ATAGTCTTGTAAATGCGGGCCAAGATCTGCACACTGGTATTTCGGTTTTTGGGGCCGCGGGCGGCGACGG
GGCCCGTGCGTCCCAGCGCACATGTTCGGCGAGGCGGGGCCTGCGAGCGCGGCCACCGAGAATCGGACGG
GGGTAGTCTCAAGCTGGCCGGCCTGCTCTGGTGCCTGGCCTCGCGCCGCCGTGTATCGCCCCGCCCTGGG
CGGCAAGGCTGGCCCGGTCGGCACCAGTTGCGTGAGCGGAAAGATGGCCGCTTCCCGGCCCTGCTGCAGG
GAGCTCAAAATGGAGGACGCGGCGCTCGGGAGAGCGGGCGGGTGAGTCACCCACACAAAGGAAAAGGGCC
TTTCCGTCCTCAGCCGTCGCTTCATGTGACTCCACGGAGTACCGGGCGCCGTCCAGGCACCTCGATTAGT
TCTCGAGCTTTTGGAGTACGTCGTCTTTAGGTTGGGGGGAGGGGTTTTATGCGATGGAGTTTCCCCACAC
TGAGTGGGTGGAGACTGAAGTTAGGCCAGCTTGGCACTTGATGTAATTCTCCTTGGAATTTGCCCTTTTT
GAGTTTGGATCTTGGTTCATTCTCAAGCCTCAGACAGTGGTTCAAAGTTTTTTTCTTCCATTTCAGGTGT
CGTGACGTACGGCCACCATGACCGAGTACAAGCCCACGGTGCGCCTCGCCACCCGCGACGACGTCCCCAG
GGCCGTACGCACCCTCGCCGCCGCGTTCGCCGACTACCCCGCCACGCGCCACACCGTCGATCCGGACCGC
CACATCGAGCGGGTCACCGAGCTGCAAGAACTCTTCCTCACGCGCGTCGGGCTCGACATCGGCAAGGTGT
GGGTCGCGGACGACGGCGCCGCCGTGGCGGTCTGGACCACGCCGGAGAGCGTCGAAGCGGGGGCGGTGTT
CGCCGAGATCGGCCCGCGCATGGCCGAGTTGAGCGGTTCCCGGCTGGCCGCGCAGCAACAGATGGAAGGC
CTCCTGGCGCCGCACCGGCCCAAGGAGCCCGCGTGGTTCCTGGCCACCGTCGGAGTCTCGCCCGACCACC
AGGGCAAGGGTCTGGGCAGCGCCGTCGTGCTCCCCGGAGTGGAGGCGGCCGAGCGCGCCGGGGTGCCCGC
CTTCCTGGAGACCTCCGCGCCCCGCAACCTCCCCTTCTACGAGCGGCTCGGCTTCACCGTCACCGCCGAC
GTCGAGGTGCCCGAAGGACCGCGCACCTGGTGCATGACCCGCAAGCCCGGTGCCTGAACGCGTTAAGTCG
ACAATCAACCTCTGGATTACAAAATTTGTGAAAGATTGACTGGTATTCTTAACTATGTTGCTCCTTTTAC
GCTATGTGGATACGCTGCTTTAATGCCTTTGTATCATGCTATTGCTTCCCGTATGGCTTTCATTTTCTCC
TCCTTGTATAAATCCTGGTTGCTGTCTCTTTATGAGGAGTTGTGGCCCGTTGTCAGGCAACGTGGCGTGG
TGTGCACTGTGTTTGCTGACGCAACCCCCACTGGTTGGGGCATTGCCACCACCTGTCAGCTCCTTTCCGG
GACTTTCGCTTTCCCCCTCCCTATTGCCACGGCGGAACTCATCGCCGCCTGCCTTGCCCGCTGCTGGACA
GGGGCTCGGCTGTTGGGCACTGACAATTCCGTGGTGTTGTCGGGGAAATCATCGTCCTTTCCTTGGCTGC
TCGCCTGTGTTGCCACCTGGATTCTGCGCGGGACGTCCTTCTGCTACGTCCCTTCGGCCCTCAATCCAGC
GGACCTTCCTTCCCGCGGCCTGCTGCCGGCTCTGCGGCCTCTTCCGCGTCTTCGCCTTCGCCCTCAGACG
AGTCGGATCTCCCTTTGGGCCGCCTCCCCGCGTCGACTTTAAGACCAATGACTTACAAGGCAGCTGTAGA
TCTTAGCCACTTTTTAAAAGAAAAGGGGGGACTGGAAGGGCTAATTCACTCCCAACGAAGACAAGATCTG
CTTTTTGCTTGTACTGGGTCTCTCTGGTTAGACCAGATCTGAGCCTGGGAGCTCTCTGGCTAACTAGGGA
ACCCACTGCTTAAGCCTCAATAAAGCTTGCCTTGAGTGCTTCAAGTAGTGTGTGCCCGTCTGTTGTGTGA
CTCTGGTAACTAGAGATCCCTCAGACCCTTTTAGTCAGTGTGGAAAATCTCTAGCAGTACGTATAGTAGT
TCATGTCATCTTATTATTCAGTATTTATAACTTGCAAAGAAATGAATATCAGAGAGTGAGAGGAACTTGT
TTATTGCAGCTTATAATGGTTACAAATAAAGCAATAGCATCACAAATTTCACAAATAAAGCATTTTTTTC
ACTGCATTCTAGTTGTGGTTTGTCCAAACTCATCAATGTATCTTATCATGTCTGGCTCTAGCTATCCCGC
CCCTAACTCCGCCCATCCCGCCCCTAACTCCGCCCAGTTCCGCCCATTCTCCGCCCCATGGCTGACTAAT
TTTTTTTATTTATGCAGAGGCCGAGGCCGCCTCGGCCTCTGAGCTATTCCAGAAGTAGTGAGGAGGCTTT
TTTGGAGGCCTAGGGACGTACCCAATTCGCCCTATAGTGAGTCGTATTACGCGCGCTCACTGGCCGTCGT
TTTACAACGTCGTGACTGGGAAAACCCTGGCGTTACCCAACTTAATCGCCTTGCAGCACATCCCCCTTTC
GCCAGCTGGCGTAATAGCGAAGAGGCCCGCACCGATCGCCCTTCCCAACAGTTGCGCAGCCTGAATGGCG
AATGGG
[124 nt withheld, positions 3367-3490]
C
[91 nt withheld, positions 3492-3582]
A
[49 nt withheld, positions 3584-3632]
CCTTTGACGTTGGAGTCCACGTTCTTT
[37 nt withheld, positions 3660-3696]
ACCCTATCTCGGTCTATTCTTTTGATTTATAAGGGATTTTGCCGATTTCGGCCTATTGGTTAAAAAATGA
GCTGATTTAACAAAAATTTAACGCGAATTTTAACAAAATATTAACGCTTACAATTTAGGTGGCACTTTTC
GGGGAAATGTGCGCGGAACCCCTATTTGTTTATTTTTCTAAATACATTCAAATATGTATCCGCTCATGAG
ACAATAACCCTGATAAATGCTTCAATAATATTGAAAAAGGAAGAGTATGAGTATTCAACATTTCCGTGTC
GCCCTTATTCCCTTTTTTGCGGCATTTTGCCTTCCTGTTTTTGCTCACCCAGAAACGCTGGTGAAAGTAA
AAGATGCTGAAGATCAGTTGGGTGCACGAGTGGGTTACATCGAACTGGATCTCAACAGCGGTAAGATCCT
TGAGAGTTTTCGCCCCGAAGAACGTTTTCCAATGATGAGCACTTTTAAAGTTCTGCTATGTGGCGCGGTA
TTATCCCGTATTGACGCCGGGCAAGAGCAACTCGGTCGCCGCATACACTATTCTCAGAATGACTTGGTTG
AGTACTCACCAGTCACAGAAAAGCATCTTACGGATGGCATGACAGTAAGAGAATTATGCAGTGCTGCCAT
AACCATGAGTGATAACACTGCGGCCAACTTACTTCTGACAACGATCGGAGGACCGAAGGAGCTAACCGCT
TTTTTGCACAACATGGGGGATCATGTAACTCGCCTTGATCGTTGGGAACCGGAGCTGAATGAAGCCATAC
CAAACGACGAGCGTGACACCACGATGCCTGTAGCAATGGCAACAACGTTGCGCAAACTATTAACTGGCGA
ACTACTTACTCTAGCTTCCCGGCAACAATTAATAGACTGGATGGAGGCGGATAAAGTTGCAGGACCACTT
CTGCGCTCGGCCCTTCCGGCTGGCTGGTTTATTGCTGATAAATCTGGAGCCGGTGAGCGTGGGTCTCGCG
GTATCATTGCAGCACTGGGGCCAGATGGTAAGCCCTCCCGTATCGTAGTTATCTACACGACGGGGAGTCA
GGCAACTATGGATGAACGAAATAGACAGATCGCTGAGATAGGTGCCTCACTGATTAAGCATTGGTAACTG
TCAGACCAAGTTTACTCATATATACTTTAGATTGATTTAAAACTTCATTTTTAATTTAAAAGGATCTAGG
TGAAGATCCTTTTTGATAATCTCATGACCAAAATCCCTTAACGTGAGTTTTCGTTCCACTGAGCGTCAGA
CCCCGTAGAAAAGATCAAAGGATCTTCTTGAGATCCTTTTTTTCTGCGCGTAATCTGCTGCTTGCAAACA
AAAAAACCACCGCTACCAGCGGTGGTTTGTTTGCCGGATCAAGAGCTACCAACTCTTTTTCCGAAGGTAA
CTGGCTTCAGCAGAGCGCAGATACCAAATACTGTTCTTCTAGTGTAGCCGTAGTTAGGCCACCACTTCAA
GAACTCTGTAGCACCGCCTACATACCTCGCTCTGCTAATCCTGTTACCAGTGGCTGCTGCCAGTGGCGAT
AAGTCGTGTCTTACCGGGTTGGACTCAAGACGATAGTTACCGGATAAGGCGCAGCGGTCGGGCTGAACGG
GGGGTTCGTGCACACAGCCCAGCTTGGAGCGAACGACCTACACCGAACTGAGATACCTACAGCGTGAGCT
ATGAGAAAGCGCCACGCTTCCCGAAGGGAGAAAGGCGGACAGGTATCCGGTAAGCGGCAGGGTCGGAACA
GGAGAGCGCACGAGGGAGCTTCCAGGGGGAAACGCCTGGTATCTTTATAGTCCTGTCGGGTTTCGCCACC
TCTGACTTGAGCGTCGATTTTTGTGATGCTCGTCAGGGGGGCGGAGCCTATGGAAAAACGCCAGCAACGC
GGCCTTTTTACGGTTCCTGGCCTTTTGCTGGCCTTTTGCTCACATGTTCTTTCCTGCGTTATCCCCTGAT
TCTGTGGATAACCGTATTACCGCCTTTGAGTGAGCTGATACCGCTCGCCGCAGCCGAACGACCGAGCGCA
GCGAGTCAGTGAGCGAGGAAGCGGAAGAGCGCCCAATACGCAAACCGCCTCTCCCCGCGCGTTGGCCGAT
TCATTAATGCAGCTGGCACGACAGGTTTCCCGACTGGAAAGCGGGCAGTGAGCGCAACGCAATTAATGTG
AGTTAGCTCACTCATTAGGCACCCCAGGCTTTACACTTTATGCTTCCGGCTCGTATGTTGTGTGGAATTG
TGAGCGGATAACAATTTCACACAGGAAACAGCTATGACCATGATTACGCCAAGCGCGCAATTAACCCTCA
CTAAAGGGAACAAAAGCTGGAGCTGCAAGCTTAATGTAGTCTTATGCAATACTCTTGTAGTCTTGCAACA
TGGTAACGATGAGTTAGCAACATGCCTTACAAGGAGAGAAAAAGCACCGTGCATGCCGATTGGTGGAAGT
AAGGTGGTACGATCGTGCCTTATTAGGAAGGCAACAGACGGGTCTGACATGGATTGGACGAACCACTGAA
TTGCCGCATTGCAGAGATATTGTATTTAAGTGCCTAGCTCGATACATAAACGGGTCTCTCTGGTTAGACC
AGATCTGAGCCTGGGAGCTCTCTGGCTAACTAGGGAACCCACTGCTTAAGCCTCAATAAAGCTTGCCTTG
AGTGCTTCAAGTAGTGTGTGCCCGTCTGTTGTGTGACTCTGGTAACTAGAGATCCCTCAGACCCTTTTAG
TCAGTGTGGAAAATCTCTAGCAGTGGCGCCCGAACAGGGACTTGAAAGCGAAAGGGAAACCAGAGGAGCT
CTCTCGACGCAGGACTCGGCTTGCTGAAGCGCGCACGGCAAGAGGCGAGGGGCGGCGACTGGTGAGTACG
CCAAAAATTTTGACTAGCGGAGGCTAGAAGGAGAGAGATGGGTGCGAGAGCGTCAGTATTAAGCGGGGGA
GAATTAGATCGCGATGGGAAAAAATTCGGTTAAGGCCAGGGGGAAAGAAAAAATATAAATTAAAACATAT
AGTATGGGCAAGCAGGGAGCTAGAACGATTCGCAGTTAATCCTGGCCTGTTAGAAACATCAGAAGGCTGT
AGACAAATACTGGGACAGCTACAACCATCCCTTCAGACAGGATCAGAAGAACTTAGATCATTATATAATA
CAGTAGCAACCCTCTATTGTGTGCATCAAAGGATAGAGATAAAAGACACCAAGGAAGCTTTAGACAAGAT
AGAGGAAGAGCAAAACAAAAGTAAGACCACCGCACAGCAAGCGGCCGCTGATCTTCAGACCTGGAGGAGG
AGATATGAGGGACAATTGGAGAAGTGAATTATATAAATATAAAGTAGTAAAAATTGAACCATTAGGAGTA
GCACCCACCAAGGCAAAGAGAAGAGTGGTGCAGAGAGAAAAAAGAGCAGTGGGAATAGGAGCTTTGTTCC
TTGGGTTCTTGGGAGCAGCAGGAAGCACTATGGGCGCAGCGTCAATGACGCTGACGGTACAGGCCAGACA
ATTATTGTCTGGTATAGTGCAGCAGCAGAACAATTTGCTGAGGGCTATTGAGGCGCAACAGCATCTGTTG
CAACTCACAGTCTGGGGCATCAAGCAGCTCCAGGCAAGAATCCTGGCTGTGGAAAGATACCTAAAGGATC
AACAGCTCCTGGGGATTTGGGGTTGCTCTGGAAAACTCATTTGCACCACTGCTGTGCCTTGGAATGCTAG
TTGGAGTAATAAATCTCTGGAACAGATTTGGAATCACACGACCTGGATGGAGTGGGACAGAGAAATTAAC
AATTACACAAGCTTAATACACTCCTTAATTGAAGAATCGCAAAACCAGCAAGAAAAGAATGAACAAGAAT
TATTGGAATTAGATAAATGGGCAAGTTTGTGGAATTGGTTTAACATAACAAATTGGCTGTGGTATATAAA
ATTATTCATAATGATAGTAGGAGGCTTGGTAGGTTTAAGAATAGTTTTTGCTGTACTTTCTATAGTGAAT
AGAGTTAGGCAGGGATATTCACCATTATCGTTTCAGACCCACCTCCCAACCCCGAGGGGACCCAGAGAGG
GCCTATTTCCCATGATTCCTTCATATTTGCATATACGATACAAGGCTGTTAGAGAGATAATTAGAATTAA
TTTGACTGTAAACACAAAGATATTAGTACAAAATACGTGACGTAGAAAGTAATAATTTCTTGGGTAGTTT
GCAGTTTTAAAATTATGTTTTAAAATGGACTATCATATGCTTACCGTAACTTGAAAGTATTTCGATTTCT
TGGCTTTATATATCTTGTGGAAAGGACGAAACACCGGGTATTCCGAAGTCCTCCGCGTTTTAGAGCTAGA
AATAGCAAGTTAAAATAAGGCTAGTCCGTTATCAACTTGAAAAAGTGGCACCGAGTCGGTGCTTTTTTAA
GCTTGGCGTAACTAGATCTTGAGACAAATGGCAGTATTCATCCACAATTTTAAAAGAAAAGGGGGGATTG
GGGGGTACAGTGCAGGGGAAAGAATAGTAGACATAATAGCAACAGACATACAAACTAAAGAATTACAAAA
ACAAATTACAAAAATTCAAAATTTTCGGGTTTATTACAGGGACAGCAGAGATCCACTTTGGCGCCGGCTC
GAGGGGG
