>Addgene plasmid #80200 | non-targeting control gRNA (BRDN0001162341) | depositor partial sequence | sequence record 150879 | Target Sequence
GGTATTCCGAAGTCCTCCGC
