>Addgene plasmid #80200 | non-targeting control gRNA (BRDN0001162341) | addgene partial sequence | sequence record 189107 | hU6-F
CGTAGAAAGTAATAATTTCTTGGGTAGTTTGCAGTTTTAAAATTATGTTTTAAAATGGACTATCATATGC
TTACCGTAACTTGAAAGTATTTCGATTTCTTGGCTTTATATATCTTGTGGAAAGGACGAAACACCGGGTA
TTCCGAAGTCCTCCGCGTTTTAGAGCTAGAAATAGCAAGTTAAAATAAGGCTAGTCCGTTATCAACTTGA
AAAAGTGGCACCGAGTCGGTGCTTTTTTAAGCTTGGCGTAACTAGATCTTGAGACAAATGGCAGTATTCA
TCCACAATTTTAAAAGAAAAGGGGGGATTGGGGGGTACAGTGCAGGGGAAAGAATAGTAGACATAATAGC
AACAGACATACAAACTAAAGAATTACAAAAACAAATTACAAAAATTCAAAATTTTCGGGTTTATTACAGG
GACAGCAGAGATCCACTTTGGCGCCGGCTCGAGGGGGCCCGGGTGCAAAGATGGATAAAGTTTTAAACAG
AGAGGAATCTTTGCAGCTAATGGACCTTCTAGGTCTTGAAAGGAGTGGGAATTGGCTCCGGTGCCCGTCA
GTGGGCAGAG
